Addgene plasmid #123196: pSB160 - pL2_pSB90_2x35S::ORCA3::tMAS
Purpose: binary plant vector for transient expression of ORCA3 from Catharanthus roseus
Depositing lab: Erin Cram & Carolyn Lee-Parsons. Depositing organization: Northeastern University. Publication: EASI Transformation: An Efficient Transient Expression Method for Analyzing Gene Function in Catharanthus roseus Seedlings. Mortensen S, Bernal-Franco D, Cole LF, Sathitloetsakun S, Cram EJ, Lee-Parsons CWT. Front Plant Sci. 2019 Jun 11;10:755. doi: 10.3389/fpls.2019.00755. eCollection 2019. PubMed 31263474.
Backbone
  Vector backbone: pSB90
  Backbone manufacturer: Modified from pAGM4723 (Weber et al., 2011; DOI:10.1371/journal.pone.0016765) by the addition of the VirGN54D gene
  Backbone size w/o insert (bp): 5851
  Vector type: Plant Expression
Growth in bacteria
  Bacterial resistance: Kanamycin, 50 μg/mL
  Growth temperature: 37°C
  Growth strain: DH5alpha
  Copy number: High Copy
Gene/Insert
  Gene/Insert name: 2x35S::ORCA3::tMAS
  Species: Synthetic; Catharanthus roseus
  Insert size (bp): 1721
  Cloning method: Restriction Enzyme; 5′ cloning site Unknown (unknown if destroyed); 3′ cloning site Unknown (unknown if destroyed)
  Sequencing primers: 5′ n/a
Terms and licenses: Academic/Nonprofit Terms; Industry Terms: Not Available to Industry
Depositor comments: Vector for transient expression of ORCA3 from Chatharanthus roseus. ORCA3 is an activator of the C. roseus STR1 promoter. Can be used in combination with pSB137 for transactivation/repression assays.
How to cite: pSB160 - pL2_pSB90_2x35S::ORCA3::tMAS was a gift from Erin Cram & Carolyn Lee-Parsons (Addgene plasmid # 123196 ; http://n2t.net/addgene:123196 ; RRID:Addgene_123196)
