[The description below was written by a language model from this plasmid's Addgene catalogue record and pLannotate feature annotations shown in this document.]
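Description:
pSB160 (pL2_pSB90_2x35S::ORCA3::tMAS) is a binary plant expression vector for Agrobacterium-mediated transient expression of the Catharanthus roseus transcription factor ORCA3. Its backbone, pSB90, is a derivative of the modular-cloning level 2 acceptor pAGM4723 to which the VirGN54D gene was added. The feature table shows a virG coding sequence in the backbone, outside the T-DNA. VirG is the positive regulator of Ti-plasmid vir loci, and the N54D variant is generally known as a constitutively active form used to boost T-DNA transfer. The plasmid replicates at high copy in E. coli through a ColE1/pUC-type origin. It is maintained in Agrobacterium by the pVS1 replicon (oriV, RepA and the StaA stability protein). Selection in bacteria relies on an aphA-3 kanamycin resistance gene driven by the bla promoter.

Between the nopaline-type left and right T-DNA border repeats sits a single transcription unit of about 1.7 kb. It comprises an enhanced CaMV 35S promoter with a duplicated enhancer region, the TMV Ω translational enhancer leader, the ORCA3 coding sequence and the mannopine synthase (MAS) terminator. The automated annotation does not name ORCA3. It instead flags a fragment similar to Arabidopsis ERF096, which fits an AP2/ERF-type DNA-binding domain within the insert. No plant selectable marker is annotated, in keeping with the stated transient use.

According to the depositor, ORCA3 activates the C. roseus STR1 promoter. The plasmid serves as an effector construct that can be combined with the companion plasmid pSB137 in transactivation or repression assays. It was developed as part of a transient transformation method for analysing gene function in C. roseus seedlings.
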