Features (pLannotate 1.2.2; 13 found; start..end, strand, type, name):
    539..592     +  misc_feature   TMV Ω: translational enhancer from the tobacco mosaic virus 5'-leader sequence (Gallie et al., 1988)
    868..1095    +  CDS            ERF096 (fragment): ERF96_ARATH - Experimental evidence at protein level: Swiss-Prot protein existence level 1. Probably acts as a transcriptional activator. Binds to the GCC-box pathogenesis-related promoter element. May be involved in the regulation of gene expression by stress factors and by components of stress signal transduction pathways (By similarity). From Arabidopsis thaliana (Mouse-ear cress).
   1205..1457    +  terminator     MAS terminator: mannopine synthase terminator
   1521..1545    +  misc_feature   RB T-DNA repeat: right border repeat from nopaline C58 T-DNA
   1825..2454    +  CDS            pVS1 StaA: stability protein from the Pseudomonas plasmid pVS1 (Heeb et al., 2000)
   2883..3956    +  CDS            pVS1 RepA: replication protein from the Pseudomonas plasmid pVS1 (Heeb et al., 2000)
   4022..4216    +  rep_origin     pVS1 oriV: origin of replication for the Pseudomonas plasmid pVS1 (Heeb et al., 2000)
   4278..4382    +  promoter       AmpR promoter: bla
   4383..5177    +  CDS            KanR: aminoglycoside phosphotransferase; aphA-3; confers resistance to kanamycin
   5438..6238    +  CDS            virG: VIRG_AGRT9 - Protein inferred from homology: Swiss-Prot protein existence level 3. VirG is required for the positive regulation of at least two vir loci encoded by the Ti plasmid of A.tumefaciens. From Agrobacterium tumefaciens (strain 15955).
   6502..7090    +  rep_origin     ori: high-copy-number ColE1/pMB1/pBR322/pUC origin of replication
   7226..7250    +  misc_feature   LB T-DNA repeat: left border repeat from nopaline C58 T-DNA
   7435..514     +  promoter       CaMV 35S promoter (enhanced) (across the origin): cauliflower mosaic virus 35S promoter with a duplicated enhancer region
>Addgene plasmid #123196 | pSB160 - pL2_pSB90_2x35S::ORCA3::tMAS | addgene full sequence | sequence record 242247 | Addgene NGS Result
GGTCCCAAAGATGGACCCCCACCCACGAGGAGCATCGTGGAAAAAGAAGAGGTTCCAACCACGTCTACAA
AGCAAGTGGATTGATGTGATAACATGGTGGAGCACGACACTCTGGTCTACTCCAAAAATGTCAAAGATAC
AGTCTCAGAAGATCAAAGGGCTATTGAGACTTTTCAACAAAGGATAATTTCGGGAAACCTCCTCGGATTC
CATTGCCCAGCTATCTGTCACTTCATCGAAAGGACAGTAGAAAAGGAAGGTGGCTCCTACAAATGCCATC
ATTGCGATAAAGGAAAGGCTATCATTCAAGATCTCTCTGCCGACAGTGGTCCCAAAGATGGACCCCCACC
CACGAGGAGCATCGTGGAAAAAGAAGAGGTTCCAACCACGTCTACAAAGCAAGTGGATTGATGTGACATC
TCCACTGACGTAAGGGATGACGCACAATCCCACTATCCTTCGCAAGACCCTTCCTCTATATAAGGAAGTT
CATTTCATTTGGAGAGGACACGCTCGAGTATAAGAGCTCATTTTTACAACAATTACCAACAACAACAAAC
AACAAACAACATTACAATTACATTTACAATTATCGATACAATGTCCGAAGAAATCATTTCCGTCTCAGAT
CGATTTCTTCTTTCCTTAATCGAAGAACATCTTCTCAGCGATAATTCTGATGATTCCAGCTCGGAATTGA
CTTCTACAGAGGAAAATTGGGAAGAAATTTTTGCAGATTTTCTAAATTGGTCGGGATCCGAAATACAGAA
ACGCGGTAGCCCGAGTTCCGAAAGCTGTCAATCGAATTCAATGGCGGAAAGCTGTCAGGAGGATTCTGTT
GTGGGAACCCCGCCAGAAGCGGCGGCCGGAGGAGGTTGTTCGAAGGATTGGAACCGGTATAAGGGCGTTA
GACGGCGGCCGTGGGGGAAGTTCGCGGCGGAGATAAGGGATCCGAAAAAGAAAGGATCCAGGATTTGGTT
GGGTACATACGAGACACCTGAGGATGCAGCATTGGCTTATGATGCAGCCGCGTTTAATATGCGTGGAGCT
AAAGCTAGGCTTAATTTTCCTCATTTGATTGGTTCGAATATTTCCGGACCCGTTAGAGTAAACCCGAGAA
AACGTTTCCCTGCGGAGCCTTCTACGACGTCGTCGTCATCTTCGTCTGAAAATAGTGGAGGAAGGAAGAA
GAGACGATATTAAGCTTGGACTCCCATGTTGGCAAAGGCAACCAAACAAACAATGAATGATCCGCTCCTG
CATATGGGGCGGTTTGAGTATTTCAACTGCCATTTGGGCTGAATTGTAGACATGCTCCTGTCAGAAATTC
CGTGATCTTACTCAATATTCAGTAATCTCGGCCAATATCCTAAATGTGCGTGGCTTTATCTGTCTTTGTA
TTGTTTCATCAATTCATGTAACGTTTGCTTTTCTTATGAATTTTCAAATAAATTATCCGCTACTAGAGGA
TGCACATGTGACCGAGGGACACGAAGTGATCCGTTTAAACTATCAGTGTTTGACAGGATATATTGGCGGG
TAAACCTAAGAGAAAAGAGCGTTTATTAGAATAATCGGATATTTAAAAGGGCGTGAAAAGGTTTATCCGT
TCGTCCATTTGTATGTGCCAGCCGTGCGGCTGCATGAAATCCTGGCCGGTTTGTCTGATGCCAAGCTGGC
GGCCTGGCCGGCCAGCTTGGCCGCTGAAGAAACCGAGCGCCGCCGTCTAAAAAGGTGATGTGTATTTGAG
TAAAACAGCTTGCGTCATGCGGTCGCTGCGTATATGATGCGATGAGTAAATAAACAAATACGCAAGGGGA
ACGCATGAAGGTTATCGCTGTACTTAACCAGAAAGGCGGGTCAGGCAAGACGACCATCGCAACCCATCTA
GCCCGCGCCCTGCAACTCGCCGGGGCCGATGTTCTGTTAGTCGATTCCGATCCCCAGGGCAGTGCCCGCG
ATTGGGCGGCCGTGCGGGAAGATCAACCGCTAACCGTTGTCGGCATCGACCGCCCGACGATTGACCGCGA
CGTGAAGGCCATCGGCCGGCGCGACTTCGTAGTGATCGACGGAGCGCCCCAGGCGGCGGACTTGGCTGTG
TCCGCGATCAAGGCAGCCGACTTCGTGCTGATTCCGGTGCAGCCAAGCCCTTACGACATATGGGCCACCG
CCGACCTGGTGGAGCTGGTTAAGCAGCGCATTGAGGTCACGGATGGAAGGCTACAAGCGGCCTTTGTCGT
GTCGCGGGCGATCAAAGGCACGCGCATCGGCGGTGAGGTTGCCGAGGCGCTGGCCGGGTACGAGCTGCCC
ATTCTTGAGTCCCGTATCACGCAGCGCGTGAGCTACCCAGGCACTGCCGCCGCCGGCACAACCGTTCTTG
AATCAGAACCCGAGGGCGACGCTGCCCGCGAGGTCCAGGCGCTGGCCGCTGAAATTAAATCAAAACTCAT
TTGAGTTAATGAGGTAAAGAGAAAATGAGCAAAAGCACAAACACGCTAAGTGCCGGCCGTCCGAGCGCAC
GCAGCAGCAAGGCTGCAACGTTGGCCAGCCTGGCAGACACGCCAGCCATGAAGCGGGTCAACTTTCAGTT
GCCGGCGGAGGATCACACCAAGCTGAAGATGTACGCGGTACGCCAAGGCAAGACCATTACCGAGCTGCTA
TCTGAATACATCGCGCAGCTACCAGAGTAAATGAGCAAATGAATAAATGAGTAGATGAATTTTAGCGGCT
AAAGGAGGCGGCATGGAAAATCAAGAACAACCAGGCACCGACGCCGTGGAATGCCCCATGTGTGGAGGAA
CGGGCGGTTGGCCAGGCGTAAGCGGCTGGGTTGTCTGCCGGCCCTGCAATGGCACTGGAACCCCCAAGCC
CGAGGAATCGGCGTGAGCGGTCGCAAACCATCCGGCCCGGTACAAATCGGCGCGGCGCTGGGTGATGACC
TGGTGGAGAAGTTGAAGGCCGCGCAGGCCGCCCAGCGGCAACGCATCGAGGCAGAAGCACGCCCCGGTGA
ATCGTGGCAAGCGGCCGCTGATCGAATCCGCAAAGAATCCCGGCAACCGCCGGCAGCCGGTGCGTCGTCG
ATTAGGAAGCCGCCCAAGGGCGACGAGCAACCAGATTTTTTCGTTCCGATGCTCTATGACGTGGGCACCC
GCGATAGTCGCAGCATCATGGACGTGGCCGTTTTCCGTCTGTCGAAGCGTGACCGACGAGCTGGCGAGGT
GATCCGCTACGAGCTTCCAGACGGGCACGTAGAGGTTTCCGCAGGGCCGGCCGGCATGGCCAGTGTGTGG
GATTACGACCTGGTACTGATGGCGGTTTCCCATCTAACCGAATCCATGAACCGATACCGGGAAGGGAAGG
GAGACAAGCCCGGCCGCGTGTTCCGTCCACACGTTGCGGACGTACTCAAGTTCTGCCGGCGAGCCGATGG
CGGAAAGCAGAAAGACGACCTGGTAGAAACCTGCATTCGGTTAAACACCACGCACGTTGCCATGCAGCGT
ACGAAGAAGGCCAAGAACGGCCGCCTGGTGACGGTATCCGAGGGTGAAGCCTTGATTAGCCGCTACAAGA
TCGTAAAGAGCGAAACCGGGCGGCCGGAGTACATCGAGATCGAGCTAGCTGATTGGATGTACCGCGAGAT
CACAGAAGGCAAGAACCCGGACGTGCTGACGGTTCACCCCGATTACTTTTTGATCGATCCCGGCATCGGC
CGTTTTCTCTACCGCCTGGCACGCCGCGCCGCAGGCAAGGCAGAAGCCAGATGGTTGTTCAAGACGATCT
ACGAACGCAGTGGCAGCGCCGGAGAGTTCAAGAAGTTCTGTTTCACCGTGCGCAAGCTGATCGGGTCAAA
TGACCTGCCGGAGTACGATTTGAAGGAGGAGGCGGGGCAGGCTGGCCCGATCCTAGTCATGCGCTACCGC
AACCTGATCGAGGGCGAAGCATCCGCCGGTTCCTAATGTACGGAGCAGATGCTAGGGCAAATTGCCCTAG
CAGGGGAAAAAGGTCGAAAAAGCTTCTTTCCTGTGGATAGCACGTACATTGGGAACCCAAAGCCGTACAT
TGGGAACCGGAACCCGTACATTGGGAACCCAAAGCCGTACATTGGGAACCGGTCACACATGTAAGTGACT
GATATAAAAGAGAAAAAAGGCGATTTTTCCGCCTAAAACTCTTTAAAACTTATTAAAACTCTTAAAACCC
GCCTGGCCTGTGCATAACTGTCTGGCCAGCGCACAGCCGAACAGCTGCAAAAAGCGCCCACATCAAGGCT
CCGAGTGCGCGGAACCCCTATTTGTTTATTTTTCTAAATACATTCAAATATGTATCCGCTCATGAGACAA
TAACCCTGATAAATGCTTCAATAATATTGAAAAAGGAAGAGTATGGCTAAAATGAGAATATCACCGGAAT
TGAAAAAACTGATCGAAAAATACCGCTGCGTAAAAGATACGGAAGGAATGTCTCCTGCTAAGGTATATAA
GCTGGTGGGAGAAAATGAAAACCTATATTTAAAAATGACGGACAGCCGGTATAAAGGGACCACCTATGAT
GTGGAACGGGAAAAGGACATGATGCTATGGCTGGAAGGAAAGCTGCCTGTTCCAAAGGTCCTGCACTTTG
AACGGCATGATGGCTGGAGCAATCTGCTCATGAGTGAGGCCGATGGCGTCCTTTGCTCGGAAGAGTATGA
AGATGAACAAAGCCCTGAAAAGATTATCGAGCTGTATGCGGAGTGCATCAGGCTCTTTCACTCCATCGAC
ATATCGGATTGTCCCTATACGAATAGCTTAGACAGCCGCTTAGCCGAATTGGATTACTTACTGAATAACG
ATCTGGCCGATGTGGATTGCGAAAACTGGGAAGAGGACACTCCATTTAAAGATCCGCGCGAGCTGTATGA
TTTTTTAAAGACGGAAAAGCCCGAAGAGGAACTTGTCTTTTCCCACGGCGACCTGGGAGACAGCAACATC
TTTGTGAAAGATGGCAAAGTAAGTGGCTTTATTGATCTTGGGAGAAGCGGCAGGGCGGACAAGTGGTATG
ACATTGCCTTCTGCGTCCGGTCGCTCAGGGAGGATATCGGGGAAGAACAGTATGTCGAGCTATTTTTTGA
CTTACTGGGGATCAAGCCTGATTGGGAGAAAATAAAATATTATATTTTACTGGATGAATTGTTTTAGCTG
TCAGACCAAGTTTACTCATATATACTTTAGATTGATTTAAAACTTCATTTTTAATTTAAAAGGATCTAGG
TGAAGATCCTTTTTGATAATCTCATGACCAAAATCCCTTAACGTGAGTTTTCGTTCTAGCTGTAACCTCG
AAGCGTTTCACTTGTAACAACGATTGAGAATTTTTGTCATAAAATTGAAATACTTGGTTCGCATTTTTGT
CATCCGCGGTCAGCCGCAATTCTGACGAACTGCCCATTTAGCTGGAGATGATTGTACATCCTTCACGTGA
AAATTTCTCAAGCGCTGTGAACAAGGGTTCAGATTTTAGATTGAAAGGTGAGCCGTTGAAACACGTTCTT
CTTGTCGATGACGACGTCGCTATGCGGCATCTTATTATTGAATACCTTACGATCCACGCCTTCAAAGTGA
CCGCGGTAGCCGACAGCACCCAGTTCACAAGAGTACTCTCTTCCGCGACGGTCGATGTCGTGGTTGTTGA
TCTAGATTTAGGTCGTGAAGATGGGCTCGAGATCGTTCGTAATCTGGCGGCAAAGTCTGATATTCCAATC
ATAATTATCAGTGGCGACCGCCTTGAGGAGACGGATAAAGTTGTTGCACTCGAGCTAGGAGCAAGTGATT
TTATCGCTAAGCCGTTCAGTATCAGAGAGTTTCTAGCACGCATTCGGGTTGCCTTGCGCGTGCGCCCCAA
CGTTGTCCGCTCCAAAGACCGACGGTCTTTTTGTTTTACTGACTGGACACTTAATCTCAGGCAACGTCGC
TTGATGTCCGAAGCTGGCGGTGAGGTGAAACTTACGGCAGGTGAGTTCAATCTTCTCCTCGCGTTTTTAG
AGAAACCCCGCGACGTTCTATCGCGCGAGCAACTTCTCATTGCCAGTCGAGTACGCGACGAGGAGGTTTA
TGACAGGAGTATAGATGTTCTCATTTTGAGGCTGCGCCGCAAACTTGAGGCGGATCCGTCAAGCCCTCAA
CTGATAAAAACAGCAAGAGGTGCCGGTTATTTCTTTGACGCGGACGTGCAGGTTTCGCACGGGGGGACGA
TGGCAGCCTGAGCCAATTGCATTTGCCTCTTAATTATCTGGCTCAAAGGGTGACTGAGGAGTAAGCGATG
TGCCCATCACACTGACCACCAAGACGGGGGTTCGTTTTGAAGATCACCCTTCAGACCCAAGGCCAGTGTG
CGTTGATCGCGGCCACACTGCAAATTCACATACTGTCGATAAAGGGGCGTTGGACGAGAACCCATTCGTC
AGGATACTGGCTCGTGATCTCACTGAGCGTCAGACCCCGTAGAAAAGATCAAAGGATCTTCTTGAGATCC
TTTTTTTCTGCGCGTAATCTGCTGCTTGCAAACAAAAAAACCACCGCTACCAGCGGTGGTTTGTTTGCCG
GATCAAGAGCTACCAACTCTTTTTCCGAAGGTAACTGGCTTCAGCAGAGCGCAGATACCAAATACTGTTC
TTCTAGTGTAGCCGTAGTTAGGCCACCACTTCAAGAACTCTGTAGCACCGCCTACATACCTCGCTCTGCT
AATCCTGTTACCAGTGGCTGCTGCCAGTGGCGATAAGTCGTGTCTTACCGGGTTGGACTCAAGACGATAG
TTACCGGATAAGGCGCAGCGGTCGGGCTGAACGGGGGGTTCGTGCACACAGCCCAGCTTGGAGCGAACGA
CCTACACCGAACTGAGATACCTACAGCGTGAGCTATGAGAAAGCGCCACGCTTCCCGAAGGGAGAAAGGC
GGACAGGTATCCGGTAAGCGGCAGGGTCGGAACAGGAGAGCGCACGAGGGAGCTTCCAGGGGGAAACGCC
TGGTATCTTTATAGTCCTGTCGGGTTTCGCCACCTCTGACTTGAGCGTCGATTTTTGTGATGCTCGTCAG
GGGGGCGGAGCCTATGGAAAAACGCCAGCAACGCGGCCTTTTTACGGTTCCTGCTCGGATCTGTTGGACC
GGACAGTAGTCATGGTTGATGGGCTGCCTGTATCGAGTGGTGATTTTGTGCCGAGCTGCCGGTCGGGGAG
CTGTTGGCTGGCTGGTGGCAGGATATATTGTGGTGTAAACAAATTGACGCTTAGACAACTTAATAACACA
TTGCGGACGTTTTTAATGTACTGGGGTTGAACACTCTGTGCCGATGTATCACCTCTCGCAAGAATTCAAG
CTTGGAGGTCAACATGGTGGAGCACGACACTCTGGTCTACTCCAAAAATGTCAAAGATACAGTCTCAGAA
GATCAAAGGGCTATTGAGACTTTTCAACAAAGGATAATTTCGGGAAACCTCCTCGGATTCCATTGCCCAG
CTATCTGTCACTTCATCGAAAGGACAGTAGAAAAGGAAGGTGGCTCCTACAAATGCCATCATTGCGATAA
AGGAAAGGCTATCATTCAAGATCTCTCTGCCGACAGT
